>Addgene plasmid #45822 | pMSCV-puro-AS9 (Mito MTS)-Delta N67-mMCL1 | depositor partial sequence | sequence record 64483 | AS9(mito MTS)-Delta N67-mMCL1
ATGGCCTCCACTCGTGTCCTCGCCTCTCGCCTGGCCTCCCAGATGGCTGCTTCCGCCAAGGTTGCCCGCC
CTGCTGTCCGCGTTGCTCAGGTCAGCAAGCGCACCATCCAGACTGGCTCCCCCCTCCAGACCCTCAAGCG
CACCCAGATGACCTCCATCGTCAACGCCACCACCCGCCAGGCTTTCCAGAAGCGCGCCTACTCTTCCCCC
GACGTCACCGCGTCGGCCGAAAGGCGGCTGCATAAGTCGCCCGGCCTCCTCGCCGTGCCGCCCGAGGAGA
TGGCCGCGTCGGCCGCCGCCGCCATCGTGTCTCCGGAGGAGGAACTGGACGGCTGCGAGCCGGAGGCCAT
CGGCAAGCGCCCGGCCGTGCTGCCCCTCCTGGAGCGCGTGAGCGAGGCGGCCAAGAGCTCCGGGGCCGAC
GGCTCTCTGCCCTCCACGCCGCCGCCGCCCGAGGAGGAAGAGGACGACCTATACCGCCAGTCGCTGGAGA
TCATCTCGCGCTACTTGCGGGAGCAGGCGACCGGCTCCAAGGACTCGAAGCCTCTGGGCGAGGCGGGCGC
GGCGGGCCGGAGAGCGCTGGAGACCCTGCGGCGCGTGGGCGACGGCGTGCAGCGCAACCACGAGACGGCC
TTCCAGGGCATGCTCCGGAAACTGGACATTAAAAACGAAGGCGATGTTAAATCTTTTTCTCGAGTAATGG
TCCATGTTTTCAAAGATGGCGTAACAAACTGGGGCAGGATTGTGACTCTTATTTCTTTCGGTGCCTTTGT
GGCCAAACACTTAAAGAGCGTAAACCAAGAAAGCTTCATCGAACCATTAGCAGAAACTATCACAGATGTT
CTTGTAAGGACGAAACGGGACTGGCTTGTCAAACAAAGAGGCTGGGATGGGTTTGTGGAGTTCTTCCACG
TACAGGACCTAGAAGGCGGCATCAGAAATGTGCTGCTGGCTTTTGCGGGTGTTGCTGGAGTAGGGGCTGG
TCTGGCATATCTAATAAGATAG
