>Addgene plasmid #45822 | pMSCV-puro-AS9 (Mito MTS)-Delta N67-mMCL1 | depositor partial sequence | sequence record 64484 | pMSCV-puro plasmid sequence (mMCL-1 is cloned into the ECORI site inside the pMSCV-puro vector)
TGAAAGACCCCACCTGTAGGTTTGGCAAGCTAGCTTAAGTAACGCCATTTTGCAAGGCATGGAAAATACA
TAACTGAGAATAGAGAAGTTCAGATCAAGGTTAGGAACAGAGAGACAGCAGAATATGGGCCAAACAGGAT
ATCTGTGGTAAGCAGTTCCTGCCCCGGCTCAGGGCCAAGAACAGATGGTCCCCAGATGCGGTCCCGCCCT
CAGCAGTTTCTAGAGAACCATCAGATGTTTCCAGGGTGCCCCAAGGACCTGAAATGACCCTGTGCCTTAT
TTGAACTAACCAATCAGTTCGCTTCTCGCTTCTGTTCGCGCGCTTCTGCTCCCCGAGCTCAATAAAAGAG
CCCACAACCCCTCACTCGGCGCGCCAGTCCTCCGATAGACTGCGTCGCCCGGGTACCCGTATTCCCAATA
AAGCCTCTTGCTGTTTGCATCCGAATCGTGGACTCGCTGATCCTTGGGAGGGTCTCCTCAGATTGATTGA
CTGCCCACCTCGGGGGTCTTTCATTTGGAGGTTCCACCGAGATTTGGAGACCCCTGCCCAGGGACCACCG
ACCCCCCCGCCGGGAGGTAAGCTGGCCAGCGGTCGTTTCGTGTCTGTCTCTGTCTTTGTGCGTGTTTGTG
CCGGCATCTAATGTTTGCGCCTGCGTCTGTACTAGTTAGCTAACTAGCTCTGTATCTGGCGGACCCGTGG
TGGAACTGACGAGTTCTGAACACCCGGCCGCAACCCTGGGAGACGTCCCAGGGACTTTGGGGGCCGTTTT
TGTGGCCCGACCTGAGGAAGGGAGTCGATGTGGAATCCGACCCCGTCAGGATATGTGGTTCTGGTAGGAG
ACGAGAACCTAAAACAGTTCCCGCCTCCGTCTGAATTTTTGCTTTCGGTTTGGAACCGAAGCCGCGCGTC
TTGTCTGCTGCAGCGCTGCAGCATCGTTCTGTGTTGTCTCTGTCTGACTGTGTTTCTGTATTTGTCTGAA
AATTAGGGCCAGACTGTTACCACTCCCTTAAGTTTGACCTTAGGTCACTGGAAAGATGTCGAGCGGATCG
CTCACAACCAGTCGGTAGATGTCAAGAAGAGACGTTGGGTTACCTTCTGCTCTGCAGAATGGCCAACCTT
TAACGTCGGATGGCCGCGAGACGGCACCTTTAACCGAGACCTCATCACCCAGGTTAAGATCAAGGTCTTT
TCACCTGGCCCGCATGGACACCCAGACCAGGTCCCCTACATCGTGACCTGGGAAGCCTTGGCTTTTGACC
CCCCTCCCTGGGTCAAGCCCTTTGTACACCCTAAGCCTCCGCCTCCTCTTCCTCCATCCGCCCCGTCTCT
CCCCCTTGAACCTCCTCGTTCGACCCCGCCTCGATCCTCCCTTTATCCAGCCCTCACTCCTTCTCTAGGC
GCCGGAATTAGATCTCTCGAGGTTAACGAATTCTACCGGGTAGGGGAGGCGCTTTTCCCAAGGCAGTCTG
GAGCATGCGCTTTAGCAGCCCCGCTGGGCACTTGGCGCTACACAAGTGGCCTCTGGCCTCGCACACATTC
CACATCCACCGGTAGGCGCCAACCGGCTCCGTTCTTTGGTGGCCCCTTCGCGCCACCTTCTACTCCTCCC
CTAGTCAGGAAGTTCCCCCCCGCCCCGCAGCTCGCGTCGTGCAGGACGTGACAAATGGAAGTAGCACGTC
TCACTAGTCTCGTGCAGATGGACAGCACCGCTGAGCAATGGAAGCGGGTAGGCCTTTGGGGCAGCGGCCA
ATAGCAGCTTTGCTCCTTCGCTTTCTGGGCTCAGAGGCTGGGAAGGGGTGGGTCCGGGGGCGGGCTCAGG
GGCGGGCTCAGGGGCGGGGCGGGCGCCCGAAGGTCCTCCGGAGGCCCGGCATTCTGCACGCTTCAAAAGC
GCACGTCTGCCGCGCTGTTCTCCTCTTCCTCATCTCCGGGCCTTTCGACCTGCAGCCCAAGCTTACCATG
ACCGAGTACAAGCCCACGGTGCGCCTCGCCACCCGCGACGACGTCCCCAGGGCCGTACGCACCCTCGCCG
CCGCGTTCGCCGACTACCCCGCCACGCGCCACACCGTCGATCCGGACCGCCACATCGAGCGGGTCACCGA
GCTGCAAGAACTCTTCCTCACGCGCGTCGGGCTCGACATCGGCAAGGTGTGGGTCGCGGACGACGGCGCC
GCGGTGGCGGTCTGGACCACGCCGGAGAGCGTCGAAGCGGGGGCGGTGTTCGCCGAGATCGGCCCGCGCA
TGGCCGAGTTGAGCGGTTCCCGGCTGGCCGCGCAGCAACAGATGGAAGGCCTCCTGGCGCCGCACCGGCC
CAAGGAGCCCGCGTGGTTCCTGGCCACCGTCGGCGTCTCGCCCGACCACCAGGGCAAGGGTCTGGGCAGC
GCCGTCGTGCTCCCCGGAGTGGAGGCGGCCGAGCGCGCCGGGGTGCCCGCCTTCCTGGAGACCTCCGCGC
CCCGCAACCTCCCCTTCTACGAGCGGCTCGGCTTCACCGTCACCGCCGACGTCGAGGTGCCCGAAGGACC
GCGCACCTGGTGCATGACCCGCAAGCCCGGTGCCTGACGCCCGCCCCACGACCCGCAGCGCCCGACCGAA
AGGAGCGCACGACCCCATGCATCGATAAAATAAAAGATTTTATTTAGTCTCCAGAAAAAGGGGGGAATGA
AAGACCCCACCTGTAGGTTTGGCAAGCTAGCTTAAGTAACGCCATTTTGCAAGGCATGGAAAATACATAA
CTGAGAATAGAGAAGTTCAGATCAAGGTTAGGAACAGAGAGACAGCAGAATATGGGCCAAACAGGATATC
TGTGGTAAGCAGTTCCTGCCCCGGCTCAGGGCCAAGAACAGATGGTCCCCAGATGCGGTCCCGCCCTCAG
CAGTTTCTAGAGAACCATCAGATGTTTCCAGGGTGCCCCAAGGACCTGAAATGACCCTGTGCCTTATTTG
AACTAACCAATCAGTTCGCTTCTCGCTTCTGTTCGCGCGCTTCTGCTCCCCGAGCTCAATAAAAGAGCCC
ACAACCCCTCACTCGGCGCGCCAGTCCTCCGATAGACTGCGTCGCCCGGGTACCCGTGTATCCAATAAAC
CCTCTTGCAGTTGCATCCGACTTGTGGTCTCGCTGTTCCTTGGGAGGGTCTCCTCTGAGTGATTGACTAC
CCGTCAGCGGGGGTCTTTCATGGGTAACAGTTTCTTGAAGTTGGAGAACAACATTCTGAGGGTAGGAGTC
GAATATTAAGTAATCCTGACTCAATTAGCCACTGTTTTGAATCCACATACTCCAATACTCCTGAAATAGT
TCATTATGGACAGCGCAGAAGAGCTGGGGAGAATTAATTCGTAATCATGGTCATAGCTGTTTCCTGTGTG
AAATTGTTATCCGCTCACAATTCCACACAACATACGAGCCGGAAGCATAAAGTGTAAAGCCTGGGGTGCC
TAATGAGTGAGCTAACTCACATTAATTGCGTTGCGCTCACTGCCCGCTTTCCAGTCGGGAAACCTGTCGT
GCCAGCTGCATTAATGAATCGGCCAACGCGCGGGGAGAGGCGGTTTGCGTATTGGGCGCTCTTCCGCTTC
CTCGCTCACTGACTCGCTGCGCTCGGTCGTTCGGCTGCGGCGAGCGGTATCAGCTCACTCAAAGGCGGTA
ATACGGTTATCCACAGAATCAGGGGATAACGCAGGAAAGAACATGTGAGCAAAAGGCCAGCAAAAGGCCA
GGAACCGTAAAAAGGCCGCGTTGCTGGCGTTTTTCCATAGGCTCCGCCCCCCTGACGAGCATCACAAAAA
TCGACGCTCAAGTCAGAGGTGGCGAAACCCGACAGGACTATAAAGATACCAGGCGTTTCCCCCTGGAAGC
TCCCTCGTGCGCTCTCCTGTTCCGACCCTGCCGCTTACCGGATACCTGTCCGCCTTTCTCCCTTCGGGAA
GCGTGGCGCTTTCTCATAGCTCACGCTGTAGGTATCTCAGTTCGGTGTAGGTCGTTCGCTCCAAGCTGGG
CTGTGTGCACGAACCCCCCGTTCAGCCCGACCGCTGCGCCTTATCCGGTAACTATCGTCTTGAGTCCAAC
CCGGTAAGACACGACTTATCGCCACTGGCAGCAGCCACTGGTAACAGGATTAGCAGAGCGAGGTATGTAG
GCGGTGCTACAGAGTTCTTGAAGTGGTGGCCTAACTACGGCTACACTAGAAGGACAGTATTTGGTATCTG
CGCTCTGCTGAAGCCAGTTACCTTCGGAAAAAGAGTTGGTAGCTCTTGATCCGGCAAACAAACCACCGCT
GGTAGCGGTGGTTTTTTTGTTTGCAAGCAGCAGATTACGCGCAGAAAAAAAGGATCTCAAGAAGATCCTT
TGATCTTTTCTACGGGGTCTGACGCTCAGTGGAACGAAAACTCACGTTAAGGGATTTTGGTCATGAGATT
ATCAAAAAGGATCTTCACCTAGATCCTTTTAAATTAAAAATGAAGTTTTAAATCAATCTAAAGTATATAT
GAGTAAACTTGGTCTGACAGTTACCAATGCTTAATCAGTGAGGCACCTATCTCAGCGATCTGTCTATTTC
GTTCATCCATAGTTGCCTGACTCCCCGTCGTGTAGATAACTACGATACGGGAGGGCTTACCATCTGGCCC
CAGTGCTGCAATGATACCGCGAGACCCACGCTCACCGGCTCCAGATTTATCAGCAATAAACCAGCCAGCC
GGAAGGGCCGAGCGCAGAAGTGGTCCTGCAACTTTATCCGCCTCCATCCAGTCTATTAATTGTTGCCGGG
AAGCTAGAGTAAGTAGTTCGCCAGTTAATAGTTTGCGCAACGTTGTTGCCATTGCTACAGGCATCGTGGT
GTCACGCTCGTCGTTTGGTATGGCTTCATTCAGCTCCGGTTCCCAACGATCAAGGCGAGTTACATGATCC
CCCATGTTGTGCAAAAAAGCGGTTAGCTCCTTCGGTCCTCCGATCGTTGTCAGAAGTAAGTTGGCCGCAG
TGTTATCACTCATGGTTATGGCAGCACTGCATAATTCTCTTACTGTCATGCCATCCGTAAGATGCTTTTC
TGTGACTGGTGAGTACTCAACCAAGTCATTCTGAGAATAGTGTATGCGGCGACCGAGTTGCTCTTGCCCG
GCGTCAATACGGGATAATACCGCGCCACATAGCAGAACTTTAAAAGTGCTCATCATTGGAAAACGTTCTT
CGGGGCGAAAACTCTCAAGGATCTTACCGCTGTTGAGATCCAGTTCGATGTAACCCACTCGTGCACCCAA
CTGATCTTCAGCATCTTTTACTTTCACCAGCGTTTCTGGGTGAGCAAAAACAGGAAGGCAAAATGCCGCA
AAAAAGGGAATAAGGGCGACACGGAAATGTTGAATACTCATACTCTTCCTTTTTCAATATTATTGAAGCA
TTTATCAGGGTTATTGTCTCATGAGCGGATACATATTTGAATGTATTTAGAAAAATAAACAAATAGGGGT
TCCGCGCACATTTCCCCGAAAAGTGCCACCTGACGTCTAAGAAACCATTATTATCATGACATTAACCTAT
AAAAATAGGCGTATCACGAGGCCCTTTCGTCTCGCGCGTTTCGGTGATGACGGTGAAAACCTCTGACACA
TGCAGCTCCCGGAGACGGTCACAGCTTGTCTGTAAGCGGATGCCGGGAGCAGACAAGCCCGTCAGGGCGC
GTCAGCGGGTGTTGGCGGGTGTCGGGGCTGGCTTAACTATGCGGCATCAGAGCAGATTGTACTGAGAGTG
CACCATATGCGGTGTGAAATACCGCACAGATGCGTAAGGAGAAAATACCGCATCAGGCGCCATTCGCCAT
TCAGGCTGCGCAACTGTTGGGAAGGGCGATCGGTGCGGGCCTCTTCGCTATTACGCCAGCTGGCGAAAGG
GGGATGTGCTGCAAGGCGATTAAGTTGGGTAACGCCAGGGTTTTCCCAGTCACGACGTTGTAAAACGACG
GCGCAAGGAATGGTGCATGCAAGGAGATGGCGCCCAACAGTCCCCCGGCCACGGGGCCTGCCACCATACC
CACGCCGAAACAAGCGCTCATGAGCCCGAAGTGGCGAGCCCGATCTTCCCCATCGGTGATGTCGGCGATA
TAGGCGCCAGCAACCGCACCTGTGGCGCCGGTGATGCCGGCCACGATGCGTCCGGCGTAGAGGCGATTAG
TCCAATTTGTTAAAGACAGGATATCAGTGGTCCAGGCTCTAGTTTTGACTCAACAATATCACCAGCTGAA
GCCTATAGAGTACGAGCCATAGATAAAATAAAAGATTTTATTTAGTCTCCAGAAAAAGGGGGGAA
