>Addgene plasmid #45822 | pMSCV-puro-AS9 (Mito MTS)-Delta N67-mMCL1 | addgene partial sequence | sequence record 67563 | pLXSN5 5'-CCCTTGAACCTCCTCGTTCGACC-3'
AGCCCTTACTCCTTCTCTAGGCGCCGGAATTAGATCTCTCGAGGTTAACGAATTCCACTATGGCCTCCAC
TCGTGTCCTCGCCTCTCGCCTGGCCTCCCAGATGGCTGCTTCCGCCAAGGTTGCCCGCCCTGCTGTCCGC
GTTGCTCAGGTCAGCAAGCGCACCATCCAGACTGGCTCCCCCCTCCAGACCCTCAAGCGCACCCAGATGA
CCTCCATCGTCAACGCCACCACCCGCCAGGCTTTCCAGAAGCGCGCCTACTCTTCCCCCGACGTCACCGC
GTCGGCCGAAAGGCGGCTGCATAAGTCGCCCGGCCTCCTCGCCGTGCCGCCCGAGGAGATGGCCGCGTCG
GCCGCCGCCGCCATCGTGTCTCCGGAGGAGGAACTGGACGGCTGCGAGCCGGAGGCCATCGGCAAGCGCC
CGGCCGTGCTGCCCCTCCTGGAGCGCGTGAGCGAGGCGGCCAAGAGCTCCGGGGCCGACGGCTCTCTGCC
CTCCACGCCGCCGCCGCCCGAGGAGGAAGAGGACGACCTATACCGCCAGTCGCTGGAGATCATCTCGCGC
TACTTGCGGGAGCAGGCGACCGGCTCCAAGGACTCGAAGCCTCTGGGCGAGGCGGGCGCGGCGGGCCGGA
GAGCGCTGGAGACCCTGCGGCGCGTGGGCGACGGCGTGCAGCGCAACCACGAGACGGCCTTCCAGGGCAT
GCTCCGGAAACTGGACATTAAAAACGAAGGCGATGTTAAATCTTTTTCTCGAGTAATGGTCCATGTTTTC
AAAGATGGCGTAACAAACTGGGGCAGGATTGTGACTCTTATTTCTTTCGGTGCCTTTGTGGCCAAACACT
TAAAGAGCGTAAACCAAGAAAGCTTCATCGAACCATTAGCAGAAACTATCACAGATGTTCTTGTAAGGAC
GAAACGGGACTGGCTTGTCAAACAAAGAGGCTGGGATGGGTTTGTG
