[The description below was written by a language model from this plasmid's Addgene catalogue record.]
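Description:
pMSCV-puro-AS9 (Mito MTS)-Delta N67-mMCL1 is a mammalian expression plasmid built on the pMSCV-puro backbone, a murine stem cell virus-derived retroviral vector. The record lists a backbone of 6295 bp and a total size of 7297 bp, and the plasmid is propagated in E. coli under ampicillin selection. No feature table is provided, so the individual regulatory elements are not itemised. In the standard pMSCV-puro design, the MSCV long terminal repeats and packaging signal allow the transcript to be packaged into retroviral particles, the 5′ LTR drives expression of the cloned insert, and a separate internal promoter drives a puromycin resistance gene for selecting stably transduced mammalian cells.

The 1002 bp insert, cloned into the EcoRI site (retained at both ends), encodes a chimeric mouse MCL-1 protein. The first 67 amino-terminal residues of the anti-apoptotic BCL-2 family member MCL-1 are deleted, and the truncated protein is fused to the mitochondrial targeting sequence of ATP synthase subunit 9. This presequence is widely used to direct import of passenger proteins into the mitochondrial matrix. The fusion therefore forces the N-terminally truncated MCL-1 into mitochondria regardless of its native targeting information. No epitope tag or fluorescent reporter is recorded.

The associated publication reports that MCL-1 localises to the mitochondrial matrix and links mitochondrial fusion to respiration. The construct fits this context as a tool for stably expressing a matrix-directed MCL-1 form, so that its mitochondrial functions can be examined separately from those of MCL-1 found elsewhere in the cell.
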