Addgene plasmid #45822: pMSCV-puro-AS9 (Mito MTS)-Delta N67-mMCL1
Depositing lab: Joseph Opferman. Publication: Anti-apoptotic MCL-1 localizes to the mitochondrial matrix and couples mitochondrial fusion to respiration. Perciavalle RM, Stewart DP, Koss B, Lynch J, Milasta S, Bathina M, Temirov J, Cleland MM, Pelletier S, Schuetz JD, Youle RJ, Green DR, Opferman JT. Nat Cell Biol. 2012 Apr 29;14(6):575-83. doi: 10.1038/ncb2488. PubMed 22544066.
Backbone
  Vector backbone: pMSCV-puro
  Backbone size w/o insert (bp): 6295
  Total vector size (bp): 7297
  Vector type: Mammalian Expression
Growth in bacteria
  Bacterial resistance: Ampicillin, 100 μg/mL
  Growth temperature: 37°C
  Growth strain: DH5alpha
  Copy number: Unknown
Gene/Insert
  Gene/Insert name: AS9(Mito MTS)-Delta N67-mMCL1
  Species: M. musculus (mouse)
  Insert size (bp): 1002
  Mutation: ATP Synthase subunit 9 is used as a Mito Targeting sequence and fused to Delta N67-mMCL-1
  Cloning method: Restriction Enzyme; 5′ cloning site EcoRI (not destroyed); 3′ cloning site EcoRI (not destroyed)
  Sequencing primers: 5′ 5' primer (1333–1355): 5'-CCCTTGAACCTCCTCGTTCGACC-3'; 3′ 3' primer (1660–1682): 5'-GAGACGTGCTACTTCCATTTGTC-3'
Terms and licenses: Academic/Nonprofit Terms; Industry Terms: Not Available to Industry
How to cite: pMSCV-puro-AS9 (Mito MTS)-Delta N67-mMCL1 was a gift from Joseph Opferman (Addgene plasmid # 45822 ; http://n2t.net/addgene:45822 ; RRID:Addgene_45822)
